Addgene plasmid #126148: pBbE9k-RFP
Purpose: Constitutive expression vector for Escherichia coli. BglBrick compatible.
Depositing lab: Nigel Scrutton. Depositing organization: University of Manchester. Publication: SelProm: A Queryable and Predictive Expression Vector Selection Tool for Escherichia coli. Jervis AJ, Carbonell P, Taylor S, Sung R, Dunstan MS, Robinson CJ, Breitling R, Takano E, Scrutton NS. ACS Synth Biol. 2019 Mar 18. doi: 10.1021/acssynbio.8b00399. PubMed 30870592.
Backbone
  Vector backbone: pBb
  Backbone size w/o insert (bp): 2181
  Vector type: Bacterial Expression, Synthetic Biology
Growth in bacteria
  Bacterial resistance: Kanamycin, 50 μg/mL
  Growth temperature: 37°C
  Growth strain: DH5alpha
  Copy number: High Copy
Gene/Insert
  Gene/Insert name: RFP
  Species: Synthetic
  Insert size (bp): 678
  Promoter: J23113
  Cloning method: Unknown
  Sequencing primers: 5′ CTGCGCCATCAGATCCTTGG
Terms and licenses: Academic/Nonprofit Terms; Industry Terms: Not Available to Industry
Depositor comments: Cloning method was In-Fusion.
How to cite: pBbE9k-RFP was a gift from Nigel Scrutton (Addgene plasmid # 126148 ; http://n2t.net/addgene:126148 ; RRID:Addgene_126148)
