[The description below was written by a language model from this plasmid's Addgene catalogue record and pLannotate feature annotations shown in this document.]
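Description:
pBbE9k-RFP is a small bacterial expression plasmid from the pBb (BglBrick) vector family, built for constitutive expression in Escherichia coli and used in synthetic biology. The sequenced record is about 2.8 kb, consistent with a roughly 2.2 kb backbone plus a 678 bp insert. It replicates from a high-copy ColE1/pMB1-type origin and is selected with kanamycin through the neo (nptII) aminoglycoside phosphotransferase gene, which is followed by a lambda t0 terminator. A short fragment annotated as Tn5 transposase lies next to the resistance gene. It is most likely residual sequence carried over with the Tn5-derived kanamycin cassette rather than a functional element.

The payload is mRFP1, a monomeric red fluorescent derivative of DsRed, listed in the catalogue as a synthetic RFP insert. The catalogue gives the promoter as J23113, a member of the Anderson collection of constitutive sigma-70 promoters. The automated annotation instead reports a partial match to the related J23119 promoter just upstream of the reporter. That is expected, because the family members differ by only a few bases, so the catalogue assignment should be taken as the intended identity. Transcription of the reporter ends at a tandem rrnB T1 and T7Te terminator pair, which insulates the cassette from the origin and marker. No repressor or inducer system is annotated, in keeping with constitutive expression.

Because the plasmid is BglBrick compatible, the RFP gene can act as a placeholder to be swapped for other coding sequences by standardised restriction assembly. It also serves as a fluorescent readout of the expression level produced by this combination of promoter, origin and marker. The associated work concerns the characterisation and selection of E. coli expression vectors.
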