Features (pLannotate 1.2.2; 8 found; start..end, strand, type, name):
     13..29      +  promoter       J23119(SpeI) promoter (fragment): bacterial promoter (Registry of Standard Biological Parts BBa J23119) modified to end with an SpeI site
     87..764     +  CDS            mRFP1: monomeric derivative of DsRed (Campbell et al., 2002)
    797..868     +  terminator     rrnB T1 terminator: transcription terminator T1 from the E. coli rrnB gene
    884..911     +  terminator     T7Te terminator: phage T7 early transcription terminator
   1069..1657    -  rep_origin     ori: high-copy-number ColE1/pMB1/pBR322/pUC origin of replication
   1745..1839    -  terminator     lambda t0 terminator: transcription terminator from phage lambda
   1873..2664    -  CDS            neo: KKA2_KLEPN - Also known as kan, nptII. Experimental evidence at protein level: Swiss-Prot protein existence level 1. Resistance to kanamycin, neomycin, paromomycin, ribostamycin, butirosin and gentamicin B. From Klebsiella pneumoniae.
   2696..2800    -  CDS            tnpA (fragment): TN5P_ECOLX - Also known as tnp. Experimental evidence at protein level: Swiss-Prot protein existence level 1. Mediates transposition of transposon Tn5 by a 'cut and paste' mechanism. First, the monomeric transposase binds the 19 bp inverted DNA repeats flanking the transposon. Then, dimerization of the DNA- bound transposase creates a synaptic DNA complex. After nicking of the first DNA strand, excision of the transposon proceeds through a series of intermediates. The transposase then mediates the insertion of the transposon at a new site by strand transfer. The activity of the wild- type tran
>Addgene plasmid #126148 | pBbE9k-RFP | addgene full sequence | sequence record 247148 | Addgene NGS Result
GACGTCCTGATGGCTAGCTCAGTCCTAGGGATTATGCTAGCAGGTTTAATCGAATTCAAAAGATCTTTTA
AGAAGGAGATATACATATGGCGAGTAGCGAAGACGTTATCAAAGAGTTCATGCGTTTCAAAGTTCGTATG
GAAGGTTCCGTTAACGGTCACGAGTTCGAAATCGAAGGTGAAGGTGAAGGTCGTCCGTACGAAGGTACCC
AGACCGCTAAACTGAAAGTTACCAAAGGTGGTCCGCTGCCGTTCGCTTGGGACATCCTGTCCCCGCAGTT
CCAGTACGGTTCCAAAGCTTACGTTAAACACCCGGCTGACATCCCGGACTACCTGAAACTGTCCTTCCCG
GAAGGTTTCAAATGGGAACGTGTTATGAACTTCGAAGACGGTGGTGTTGTTACCGTTACCCAGGACTCCT
CCCTGCAAGACGGTGAGTTCATCTACAAAGTTAAACTGCGTGGTACCAACTTCCCGTCCGACGGTCCGGT
TATGCAGAAAAAAACCATGGGTTGGGAAGCTTCCACCGAACGTATGTACCCGGAAGACGGTGCTCTGAAA
GGTGAAATCAAAATGCGTCTGAAACTGAAAGACGGTGGTCACTACGACGCTGAAGTTAAAACCACCTACA
TGGCTAAAAAACCGGTTCAGCTGCCGGGTGCTTACAAAACCGACATCAAACTGGACATCACCTCCCACAA
CGAAGACTACACCATCGTTGAACAGTACGAACGTGCTGAAGGTCGTCACTCCACCGGTGCTTAAGGATCC
AAACTCGAGTAAGGATCTCCAGGCATCAAATAAAACGAAAGGCTCAGTCGAAAGACTGGGCCTTTCGTTT
TATCTGTTGTTTGTCGGTGAACGCTCTCTACTAGAGTCACACTGGCTCACCTTCGGGTGGGCCTTTCTGC
GTTTATACCTAGGGCGTTCGGCTGCGGCGAGCGGTATCAGCTCACTCAAAGGCGGTAATACGGTTATCCA
CAGAATCAGGGGATAACGCAGGAAAGAACATGTGAGCAAAAGGCCAGCAAAAGGCCAGGAACCGTAAAAA
GGCCGCGTTGCTGGCGTTTTTCCATAGGCTCCGCCCCCCTGACGAGCATCACAAAAATCGACGCTCAAGT
CAGAGGTGGCGAAACCCGACAGGACTATAAAGATACCAGGCGTTTCCCCCTGGAAGCTCCCTCGTGCGCT
CTCCTGTTCCGACCCTGCCGCTTACCGGATACCTGTCCGCCTTTCTCCCTTCGGGAAGCGTGGCGCTTTC
TCATAGCTCACGCTGTAGGTATCTCAGTTCGGTGTAGGTCGTTCGCTCCAAGCTGGGCTGTGTGCACGAA
CCCCCCGTTCAGCCCGACCGCTGCGCCTTATCCGGTAACTATCGTCTTGAGTCCAACCCGGTAAGACACG
ACTTATCGCCACTGGCAGCAGCCACTGGTAACAGGATTAGCAGAGCGAGGTATGTAGGCGGTGCTACAGA
GTTCTTGAAGTGGTGGCCTAACTACGGCTACACTAGAAGGACAGTATTTGGTATCTGCGCTCTGCTGAAG
CCAGTTACCTTCGGAAAAAGAGTTGGTAGCTCTTGATCCGGCAAACAAACCACCGCTGGTAGCGGTGGTT
TTTTTGTTTGCAAGCAGCAGATTACGCGCAGAAAAAAAGGATCTCAAGAAGATCCTTTGATCTTTTCTAC
GGGGTCTGACGCTCAGTGGAACGAAAACTCACGTTAAGGGATTTTGGTCATGACTAGTGCTTGGATTCTC
ACCAATAAAAAACGCCCGGCGGCAACCGAGCGTTCTGAACAAATCCAGATGGAGTTCTGAGGTCATTACT
GGATCTATCAACAGGAGTCCAAGCGAGCTCTCGAACCCCAGAGTCCCGCTCAGAAGAACTCGTCAAGAAG
GCGATAGAAGGCGATGCGCTGCGAATCGGGAGCGGCGATACCGTAAAGCACGAGGAAGCGGTCAGCCCAT
TCGCCGCCAAGCTCTTCAGCAATATCACGGGTAGCCAACGCTATGTCCTGATAGCGGTCCGCCACACCCA
GCCGGCCACAGTCGATGAATCCAGAAAAGCGGCCATTTTCCACCATGATATTCGGCAAGCAGGCATCGCC
ATGGGTCACGACGAGATCCTCGCCGTCGGGCATGCGCGCCTTGAGCCTGGCGAACAGTTCGGCTGGCGCG
AGCCCCTGATGCTCTTCGTCCAGATCATCCTGATCGACAAGACCGGCTTCCATCCGAGTACGTGCTCGCT
CGATGCGATGTTTCGCTTGGTGGTCGAATGGGCAGGTAGCCGGATCAAGCGTATGCAGCCGCCGCATTGC
ATCAGCCATGATGGATACTTTCTCGGCAGGAGCAAGGTGAGATGACAGGAGATCCTGCCCCGGCACTTCG
CCCAATAGCAGCCAGTCCCTTCCCGCTTCAGTGACAACGTCGAGCACAGCTGCGCAAGGAACGCCCGTCG
TGGCCAGCCACGATAGCCGCGCTGCCTCGTCCTGCAGTTCATTCAGGGCACCGGACAGGTCGGTCTTGAC
AAAAAGAACCGGGCGCCCCTGCGCTGACAGCCGGAACACGGCGGCATCAGAGCAGCCGATTGTCTGTTGT
GCCCAGTCATAGCCGAATAGCCTCTCCACCCAAGCGGCCGGAGAACCTGCGTGCAATCCATCTTGTTCAA
TCATGCGAAACGATCCTCATCCTGTCTCTTGATCAGATCATGATCCCCTGCGCCATCAGATCCTTGGCGG
CAAGAAAGCCATCCAGTTTACTTTGCAGGGCTTCCCAACCTTACCAGAGGGCGCCCCAGCTGGCAATTCC
